Addgene plasmid #77884: AK8 gRNA (BRDN0001146232)
Purpose: 3rd generation lentiviral gRNA plasmid targeting human AK8
Depositing lab: John Doench & David Root. Depositing organization: Broad Institute. Publication: Optimized sgRNA design to maximize activity and minimize off-target effects of CRISPR-Cas9. Doench JG, Fusi N, Sullender M, Hegde M, Vaimberg EW, Donovan KF, Smith I, Tothova Z, Wilen C, Orchard R, Virgin HW, Listgarten J, Root DE. Nat Biotechnol. 2016 Jan 18. doi: 10.1038/nbt.3437. PubMed 26780180.
Backbone
  Vector backbone: lentiGuide-Puro
  Backbone manufacturer: Zhang Lab (Addgene plasmid # 52963)
  Vector type: Mammalian Expression, Lentiviral, CRISPR
  Selectable markers: Puromycin
Growth in bacteria
  Bacterial resistance: Ampicillin, 100 μg/mL
  Growth temperature: 37°C
  Growth strain: DH5alpha
  Copy number: High Copy
Gene/Insert
  Gene/Insert name: AK8 (alt names: AK8; NM_152572.2)
  gRNA/shRNA sequence: TGAACGGGGCATTAGTACGA
  Species: H. sapiens (human)
  Entrez Gene: AK8 (a.k.a. DDX31, C9orf98, FLJ32704, FLJ36014, RP11-143F18.1)
  Promoter: hU6
  Cloning method: Unknown
  Sequencing primers: 5′ U6-F; 3′ pS2-R
Terms and licenses: Academic/Nonprofit Terms; Industry Terms: Not Available to Industry
Depositor comments: The gRNA was designed to target the following Genbank reference sequence(s): NM_152572.2. Note that this plasmid does NOT contain Cas9. It should be used in conjunction with lentiCas9-Blast (Addgene #52962) or otherwise with cell lines already expressing Cas9. Browse the full kinome gRNA library at http://www.addgene.org/pooled-library/broadgpp-human-kinome/ or visit http://www.broadinstitute.org/rnai/public/ for detailed protocols and information.
How to cite: AK8 gRNA (BRDN0001146232) was a gift from John Doench & David Root (Addgene plasmid # 77884 ; http://n2t.net/addgene:77884 ; RRID:Addgene_77884)
