[The description below was written by a language model from this plasmid's Addgene catalogue record and pLannotate feature annotations shown in this document.]
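Description:
AK8 gRNA (BRDN0001146232) is a third-generation lentiviral CRISPR guide plasmid built on the lentiGuide-Puro backbone and designed to target the human adenylate kinase 8 gene (AK8), with the guide designed against a single RefSeq transcript. It is 8,323 nt long and is propagated in E. coli as a high-copy plasmid through a ColE1/pUC-type origin with ampicillin (β-lactamase) selection. The backbone also carries an f1 ori, an SV40 ori and poly(A) signal, and remnants of lac, T7 and T3 cloning-vector elements.

The lentiviral transfer cassette begins with an RSV promoter fused to a truncated HIV-1 5' LTR, which makes genomic RNA production Tat-independent. This is followed by the Ψ packaging signal with a partial gag region and by the RRE, which supports Rev-dependent nuclear export. Downstream, a human U6 RNA polymerase III promoter drives the AK8-specific spacer joined to the Streptococcus pyogenes Cas9 gRNA scaffold. A cPPT/CTS element comes next to aid nuclear import of the provirus. An EF-1α core promoter with its intron A then expresses puromycin N-acetyltransferase for selection of transduced mammalian cells. WPRE enhances transcript expression, and the cassette ends in a self-inactivating ΔU3 3' LTR.

The plasmid does not encode Cas9, so it must be paired with a separate Cas9 lentivector or used in cells that already express Cas9. It belongs to a human kinome gRNA collection built with optimized sgRNA design rules, and it is suited to stable, puromycin-selectable knockout of AK8 in human cells. The cloning method is not recorded.
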