Features (pLannotate 1.2.2; 29 found; start..end, strand, type, name):
     14..80      +  CDS            small t antigen (fragment): SV40 (simian virus 40) small t antigen
    106..317     +  promoter       EF-1α core promoter: core promoter for human elongation factor EF-1α
    318..1256    +  intron         EF-1α intron A: intron upstream of the start codon of human EF-1α
   1278..1877    +  CDS            PuroR (fragment): puromycin N-acetyltransferase; pac from Streptomyces; confers resistance to puromycin
   1893..2481    +  misc_feature   WPRE: woodchuck hepatitis virus posttranscriptional regulatory element
   2532..2551    +  misc_feature   cPPT/CTS (fragment): central polypurine tract and central termination sequence of HIV-1
   2553..2786    +  LTR            3' LTR (ΔU3): self-inactivating 3' long terminal repeat (LTR) from HIV-1
   2864..2985    +  polyA_signal   SV40 poly(A) signal: SV40 polyadenylation signal
   3025..3160    +  rep_origin     SV40 ori: SV40 origin of replication
   3181..3199    -  promoter       T7 promoter: promoter for bacteriophage T7 RNA polymerase
   3207..3362    +  CDS            lacZα (fragment): LacZα fragment of β-galactosidase; lacZ fragment
   3367..3795    +  rep_origin     f1 ori (sequence partly withheld): f1 bacteriophage origin of replication; arrow indicates direction of (+) strand synthesis
   3848..3952    +  promoter       AmpR promoter: bla
   3953..4813    +  CDS            AmpR: β-lactamase; bla; confers resistance to ampicillin, carbenicillin, and related antibiotics
   4984..5572    +  rep_origin     ori: high-copy-number ColE1/pMB1/pBR322/pUC origin of replication
   5755..5847    +  CDS            lacI (fragment): lac repressor; lacI; The lac repressor binds to the lac operator to inhibit transcription in E. coli. This inhibition can be relieved by adding lactose or isopropyl-β-D-thiogalactopyranoside (IPTG).
   5860..5881    +  protein_bind   CAP binding site: CAP binding activates transcription in the presence of cAMP. E. coli catabolite activator protein
   5896..5926    +  promoter       lac promoter: promoter for the E. coli lac operon
   5934..5950    +  protein_bind   lac operator: The lac repressor binds to the lac operator to inhibit transcription in E. coli. This inhibition can be relieved by adding lactose or isopropyl-β-D-thiogalactopyranoside (IPTG). lac repressor encoded by lacI
   5995..6013    +  promoter       T3 promoter: promoter for bacteriophage T3 RNA polymerase
   6041..6267    +  promoter       RSV promoter: Rous sarcoma virus enhancer/promoter
   6268..6448    +  LTR            5' LTR (truncated): truncated 5' long terminal repeat (LTR) from HIV-1
   6495..6620    +  misc_feature   HIV-1 Ψ: packaging signal of human immunodeficiency virus type 1
   6604..6967    +  CDS            HIV-1 gag (fragment): gag protein from human immunodeficiency virus 1; gag
   7113..7346    +  misc_feature   RRE: The Rev response element (RRE) of HIV-1 allows for Rev-dependent mRNA export from the nucleus to the cytoplasm.
   7723..7749    +  CDS            Rev (fragment): human immunodeficiency virus 1 (HIV-1) Rev protein; rev; enhances nuclear export of unspliced and incompletely spliced viral mRNAs
   7753..7993    +  promoter       U6 promoter: RNA polymerase III promoter for human U6 snRNA
   8023..8098    +  misc_RNA       gRNA scaffold: guide RNA scaffold for the Streptococcus pyogenes CRISPR/Cas9 system
   8154..8271    +  misc_feature   cPPT/CTS: central polypurine tract and central termination sequence of HIV-1
>Addgene plasmid #77884 | AK8 gRNA (BRDN0001146232) | addgene full sequence | sequence record 188584 | Addgene Assembled Sequence
CCCGGGTGCAAAGATGGATAAAGTTTTAAACAGAGAGGAATCTTTGCAGCTAATGGACCTTCTAGGTCTT
GAAAGGAGTGGGAATTGGCTCCGGTGCCCGTCAGTGGGCAGAGCGCACATCGCCCACAGTCCCCGAGAAG
TTGGGGGGAGGGGTCGGCAATTGATCCGGTGCCTAGAGAAGGTGGCGCGGGGTAAACTGGGAAAGTGATG
TCGTGTACTGGCTCCGCCTTTTTCCCGAGGGTGGGGGAGAACCGTATATAAGTGCAGTAGTCGCCGTGAA
CGTTCTTTTTCGCAACGGGTTTGCCGCCAGAACACAGGTAAGTGCCGTGTGTGGTTCCCGCGGGCCTGGC
CTCTTTACGGGTTATGGCCCTTGCGTGCCTTGAATTACTTCCACCTGGCTGCAGTACGTGATTCTTGATC
CCGAGCTTCGGGTTGGAAGTGGGTGGGAGAGTTCGAGGCCTTGCGCTTAAGGAGCCCCTTCGCCTCGTGC
TTGAGTTGAGGCCTGGCCTGGGCGCTGGGGCCGCCGCGTGCGAATCTGGTGGCACCTTCGCGCCTGTCTC
GCTGCTTTCGATAAGTCTCTAGCCATTTAAAATTTTTGATGACCTGCTGCGACGCTTTTTTTCTGGCAAG
ATAGTCTTGTAAATGCGGGCCAAGATCTGCACACTGGTATTTCGGTTTTTGGGGCCGCGGGCGGCGACGG
GGCCCGTGCGTCCCAGCGCACATGTTCGGCGAGGCGGGGCCTGCGAGCGCGGCCACCGAGAATCGGACGG
GGGTAGTCTCAAGCTGGCCGGCCTGCTCTGGTGCCTGGCCTCGCGCCGCCGTGTATCGCCCCGCCCTGGG
CGGCAAGGCTGGCCCGGTCGGCACCAGTTGCGTGAGCGGAAAGATGGCCGCTTCCCGGCCCTGCTGCAGG
GAGCTCAAAATGGAGGACGCGGCGCTCGGGAGAGCGGGCGGGTGAGTCACCCACACAAAGGAAAAGGGCC
TTTCCGTCCTCAGCCGTCGCTTCATGTGACTCCACGGAGTACCGGGCGCCGTCCAGGCACCTCGATTAGT
TCTCGAGCTTTTGGAGTACGTCGTCTTTAGGTTGGGGGGAGGGGTTTTATGCGATGGAGTTTCCCCACAC
TGAGTGGGTGGAGACTGAAGTTAGGCCAGCTTGGCACTTGATGTAATTCTCCTTGGAATTTGCCCTTTTT
GAGTTTGGATCTTGGTTCATTCTCAAGCCTCAGACAGTGGTTCAAAGTTTTTTTCTTCCATTTCAGGTGT
CGTGACGTACGGCCACCATGACCGAGTACAAGCCCACGGTGCGCCTCGCCACCCGCGACGACGTCCCCAG
GGCCGTACGCACCCTCGCCGCCGCGTTCGCCGACTACCCCGCCACGCGCCACACCGTCGATCCGGACCGC
CACATCGAGCGGGTCACCGAGCTGCAAGAACTCTTCCTCACGCGCGTCGGGCTCGACATCGGCAAGGTGT
GGGTCGCGGACGACGGCGCCGCCGTGGCGGTCTGGACCACGCCGGAGAGCGTCGAAGCGGGGGCGGTGTT
CGCCGAGATCGGCCCGCGCATGGCCGAGTTGAGCGGTTCCCGGCTGGCCGCGCAGCAACAGATGGAAGGC
CTCCTGGCGCCGCACCGGCCCAAGGAGCCCGCGTGGTTCCTGGCCACCGTCGGAGTCTCGCCCGACCACC
AGGGCAAGGGTCTGGGCAGCGCCGTCGTGCTCCCCGGAGTGGAGGCGGCCGAGCGCGCCGGGGTGCCCGC
CTTCCTGGAGACCTCCGCGCCCCGCAACCTCCCCTTCTACGAGCGGCTCGGCTTCACCGTCACCGCCGAC
GTCGAGGTGCCCGAAGGACCGCGCACCTGGTGCATGACCCGCAAGCCCGGTGCCTGAACGCGTTAAGTCG
ACAATCAACCTCTGGATTACAAAATTTGTGAAAGATTGACTGGTATTCTTAACTATGTTGCTCCTTTTAC
GCTATGTGGATACGCTGCTTTAATGCCTTTGTATCATGCTATTGCTTCCCGTATGGCTTTCATTTTCTCC
TCCTTGTATAAATCCTGGTTGCTGTCTCTTTATGAGGAGTTGTGGCCCGTTGTCAGGCAACGTGGCGTGG
TGTGCACTGTGTTTGCTGACGCAACCCCCACTGGTTGGGGCATTGCCACCACCTGTCAGCTCCTTTCCGG
GACTTTCGCTTTCCCCCTCCCTATTGCCACGGCGGAACTCATCGCCGCCTGCCTTGCCCGCTGCTGGACA
GGGGCTCGGCTGTTGGGCACTGACAATTCCGTGGTGTTGTCGGGGAAATCATCGTCCTTTCCTTGGCTGC
TCGCCTGTGTTGCCACCTGGATTCTGCGCGGGACGTCCTTCTGCTACGTCCCTTCGGCCCTCAATCCAGC
GGACCTTCCTTCCCGCGGCCTGCTGCCGGCTCTGCGGCCTCTTCCGCGTCTTCGCCTTCGCCCTCAGACG
AGTCGGATCTCCCTTTGGGCCGCCTCCCCGCGTCGACTTTAAGACCAATGACTTACAAGGCAGCTGTAGA
TCTTAGCCACTTTTTAAAAGAAAAGGGGGGACTGGAAGGGCTAATTCACTCCCAACGAAGACAAGATCTG
CTTTTTGCTTGTACTGGGTCTCTCTGGTTAGACCAGATCTGAGCCTGGGAGCTCTCTGGCTAACTAGGGA
ACCCACTGCTTAAGCCTCAATAAAGCTTGCCTTGAGTGCTTCAAGTAGTGTGTGCCCGTCTGTTGTGTGA
CTCTGGTAACTAGAGATCCCTCAGACCCTTTTAGTCAGTGTGGAAAATCTCTAGCAGTACGTATAGTAGT
TCATGTCATCTTATTATTCAGTATTTATAACTTGCAAAGAAATGAATATCAGAGAGTGAGAGGAACTTGT
TTATTGCAGCTTATAATGGTTACAAATAAAGCAATAGCATCACAAATTTCACAAATAAAGCATTTTTTTC
ACTGCATTCTAGTTGTGGTTTGTCCAAACTCATCAATGTATCTTATCATGTCTGGCTCTAGCTATCCCGC
CCCTAACTCCGCCCATCCCGCCCCTAACTCCGCCCAGTTCCGCCCATTCTCCGCCCCATGGCTGACTAAT
TTTTTTTATTTATGCAGAGGCCGAGGCCGCCTCGGCCTCTGAGCTATTCCAGAAGTAGTGAGGAGGCTTT
TTTGGAGGCCTAGGGACGTACCCAATTCGCCCTATAGTGAGTCGTATTACGCGCGCTCACTGGCCGTCGT
TTTACAACGTCGTGACTGGGAAAACCCTGGCGTTACCCAACTTAATCGCCTTGCAGCACATCCCCCTTTC
GCCAGCTGGCGTAATAGCGAAGAGGCCCGCACCGATCGCCCTTCCCAACAGTTGCGCAGCCTGAATGGCG
AATGGG
[124 nt withheld, positions 3367-3490]
C
[91 nt withheld, positions 3492-3582]
A
[49 nt withheld, positions 3584-3632]
CCTTTGACGTTGGAGTCCACGTTCTTT
[37 nt withheld, positions 3660-3696]
ACCCTATCTCGGTCTATTCTTTTGATTTATAAGGGATTTTGCCGATTTCGGCCTATTGGTTAAAAAATGA
GCTGATTTAACAAAAATTTAACGCGAATTTTAACAAAATATTAACGCTTACAATTTAGGTGGCACTTTTC
GGGGAAATGTGCGCGGAACCCCTATTTGTTTATTTTTCTAAATACATTCAAATATGTATCCGCTCATGAG
ACAATAACCCTGATAAATGCTTCAATAATATTGAAAAAGGAAGAGTATGAGTATTCAACATTTCCGTGTC
GCCCTTATTCCCTTTTTTGCGGCATTTTGCCTTCCTGTTTTTGCTCACCCAGAAACGCTGGTGAAAGTAA
AAGATGCTGAAGATCAGTTGGGTGCACGAGTGGGTTACATCGAACTGGATCTCAACAGCGGTAAGATCCT
TGAGAGTTTTCGCCCCGAAGAACGTTTTCCAATGATGAGCACTTTTAAAGTTCTGCTATGTGGCGCGGTA
TTATCCCGTATTGACGCCGGGCAAGAGCAACTCGGTCGCCGCATACACTATTCTCAGAATGACTTGGTTG
AGTACTCACCAGTCACAGAAAAGCATCTTACGGATGGCATGACAGTAAGAGAATTATGCAGTGCTGCCAT
AACCATGAGTGATAACACTGCGGCCAACTTACTTCTGACAACGATCGGAGGACCGAAGGAGCTAACCGCT
TTTTTGCACAACATGGGGGATCATGTAACTCGCCTTGATCGTTGGGAACCGGAGCTGAATGAAGCCATAC
CAAACGACGAGCGTGACACCACGATGCCTGTAGCAATGGCAACAACGTTGCGCAAACTATTAACTGGCGA
ACTACTTACTCTAGCTTCCCGGCAACAATTAATAGACTGGATGGAGGCGGATAAAGTTGCAGGACCACTT
CTGCGCTCGGCCCTTCCGGCTGGCTGGTTTATTGCTGATAAATCTGGAGCCGGTGAGCGTGGGTCTCGCG
GTATCATTGCAGCACTGGGGCCAGATGGTAAGCCCTCCCGTATCGTAGTTATCTACACGACGGGGAGTCA
GGCAACTATGGATGAACGAAATAGACAGATCGCTGAGATAGGTGCCTCACTGATTAAGCATTGGTAACTG
TCAGACCAAGTTTACTCATATATACTTTAGATTGATTTAAAACTTCATTTTTAATTTAAAAGGATCTAGG
TGAAGATCCTTTTTGATAATCTCATGACCAAAATCCCTTAACGTGAGTTTTCGTTCCACTGAGCGTCAGA
CCCCGTAGAAAAGATCAAAGGATCTTCTTGAGATCCTTTTTTTCTGCGCGTAATCTGCTGCTTGCAAACA
AAAAAACCACCGCTACCAGCGGTGGTTTGTTTGCCGGATCAAGAGCTACCAACTCTTTTTCCGAAGGTAA
CTGGCTTCAGCAGAGCGCAGATACCAAATACTGTTCTTCTAGTGTAGCCGTAGTTAGGCCACCACTTCAA
GAACTCTGTAGCACCGCCTACATACCTCGCTCTGCTAATCCTGTTACCAGTGGCTGCTGCCAGTGGCGAT
AAGTCGTGTCTTACCGGGTTGGACTCAAGACGATAGTTACCGGATAAGGCGCAGCGGTCGGGCTGAACGG
GGGGTTCGTGCACACAGCCCAGCTTGGAGCGAACGACCTACACCGAACTGAGATACCTACAGCGTGAGCT
ATGAGAAAGCGCCACGCTTCCCGAAGGGAGAAAGGCGGACAGGTATCCGGTAAGCGGCAGGGTCGGAACA
GGAGAGCGCACGAGGGAGCTTCCAGGGGGAAACGCCTGGTATCTTTATAGTCCTGTCGGGTTTCGCCACC
TCTGACTTGAGCGTCGATTTTTGTGATGCTCGTCAGGGGGGCGGAGCCTATGGAAAAACGCCAGCAACGC
GGCCTTTTTACGGTTCCTGGCCTTTTGCTGGCCTTTTGCTCACATGTTCTTTCCTGCGTTATCCCCTGAT
TCTGTGGATAACCGTATTACCGCCTTTGAGTGAGCTGATACCGCTCGCCGCAGCCGAACGACCGAGCGCA
GCGAGTCAGTGAGCGAGGAAGCGGAAGAGCGCCCAATACGCAAACCGCCTCTCCCCGCGCGTTGGCCGAT
TCATTAATGCAGCTGGCACGACAGGTTTCCCGACTGGAAAGCGGGCAGTGAGCGCAACGCAATTAATGTG
AGTTAGCTCACTCATTAGGCACCCCAGGCTTTACACTTTATGCTTCCGGCTCGTATGTTGTGTGGAATTG
TGAGCGGATAACAATTTCACACAGGAAACAGCTATGACCATGATTACGCCAAGCGCGCAATTAACCCTCA
CTAAAGGGAACAAAAGCTGGAGCTGCAAGCTTAATGTAGTCTTATGCAATACTCTTGTAGTCTTGCAACA
TGGTAACGATGAGTTAGCAACATGCCTTACAAGGAGAGAAAAAGCACCGTGCATGCCGATTGGTGGAAGT
AAGGTGGTACGATCGTGCCTTATTAGGAAGGCAACAGACGGGTCTGACATGGATTGGACGAACCACTGAA
TTGCCGCATTGCAGAGATATTGTATTTAAGTGCCTAGCTCGATACATAAACGGGTCTCTCTGGTTAGACC
AGATCTGAGCCTGGGAGCTCTCTGGCTAACTAGGGAACCCACTGCTTAAGCCTCAATAAAGCTTGCCTTG
AGTGCTTCAAGTAGTGTGTGCCCGTCTGTTGTGTGACTCTGGTAACTAGAGATCCCTCAGACCCTTTTAG
TCAGTGTGGAAAATCTCTAGCAGTGGCGCCCGAACAGGGACTTGAAAGCGAAAGGGAAACCAGAGGAGCT
CTCTCGACGCAGGACTCGGCTTGCTGAAGCGCGCACGGCAAGAGGCGAGGGGCGGCGACTGGTGAGTACG
CCAAAAATTTTGACTAGCGGAGGCTAGAAGGAGAGAGATGGGTGCGAGAGCGTCAGTATTAAGCGGGGGA
GAATTAGATCGCGATGGGAAAAAATTCGGTTAAGGCCAGGGGGAAAGAAAAAATATAAATTAAAACATAT
AGTATGGGCAAGCAGGGAGCTAGAACGATTCGCAGTTAATCCTGGCCTGTTAGAAACATCAGAAGGCTGT
AGACAAATACTGGGACAGCTACAACCATCCCTTCAGACAGGATCAGAAGAACTTAGATCATTATATAATA
CAGTAGCAACCCTCTATTGTGTGCATCAAAGGATAGAGATAAAAGACACCAAGGAAGCTTTAGACAAGAT
AGAGGAAGAGCAAAACAAAAGTAAGACCACCGCACAGCAAGCGGCCGCTGATCTTCAGACCTGGAGGAGG
AGATATGAGGGACAATTGGAGAAGTGAATTATATAAATATAAAGTAGTAAAAATTGAACCATTAGGAGTA
GCACCCACCAAGGCAAAGAGAAGAGTGGTGCAGAGAGAAAAAAGAGCAGTGGGAATAGGAGCTTTGTTCC
TTGGGTTCTTGGGAGCAGCAGGAAGCACTATGGGCGCAGCGTCAATGACGCTGACGGTACAGGCCAGACA
ATTATTGTCTGGTATAGTGCAGCAGCAGAACAATTTGCTGAGGGCTATTGAGGCGCAACAGCATCTGTTG
CAACTCACAGTCTGGGGCATCAAGCAGCTCCAGGCAAGAATCCTGGCTGTGGAAAGATACCTAAAGGATC
AACAGCTCCTGGGGATTTGGGGTTGCTCTGGAAAACTCATTTGCACCACTGCTGTGCCTTGGAATGCTAG
TTGGAGTAATAAATCTCTGGAACAGATTTGGAATCACACGACCTGGATGGAGTGGGACAGAGAAATTAAC
AATTACACAAGCTTAATACACTCCTTAATTGAAGAATCGCAAAACCAGCAAGAAAAGAATGAACAAGAAT
TATTGGAATTAGATAAATGGGCAAGTTTGTGGAATTGGTTTAACATAACAAATTGGCTGTGGTATATAAA
ATTATTCATAATGATAGTAGGAGGCTTGGTAGGTTTAAGAATAGTTTTTGCTGTACTTTCTATAGTGAAT
AGAGTTAGGCAGGGATATTCACCATTATCGTTTCAGACCCACCTCCCAACCCCGAGGGGACCCAGAGAGG
GCCTATTTCCCATGATTCCTTCATATTTGCATATACGATACAAGGCTGTTAGAGAGATAATTAGAATTAA
TTTGACTGTAAACACAAAGATATTAGTACAAAATACGTGACGTAGAAAGTAATAATTTCTTGGGTAGTTT
GCAGTTTTAAAATTATGTTTTAAAATGGACTATCATATGCTTACCGTAACTTGAAAGTATTTCGATTTCT
TGGCTTTATATATCTTGTGGAAAGGACGAAACACCGTGAACGGGGCATTAGTACGAGTTTTAGAGCTAGA
AATAGCAAGTTAAAATAAGGCTAGTCCGTTATCAACTTGAAAAAGTGGCACCGAGTCGGTGCTTTTTTAA
GCTTGGCGTAACTAGATCTTGAGACAAATGGCAGTATTCATCCACAATTTTAAAAGAAAAGGGGGGATTG
GGGGGTACAGTGCAGGGGAAAGAATAGTAGACATAATAGCAACAGACATACAAACTAAAGAATTACAAAA
ACAAATTACAAAAATTCAAAATTTTCGGGTTTATTACAGGGACAGCAGAGATCCACTTTGGCGCCGGCTC
GAGGGGG
