>Addgene plasmid #77884 | AK8 gRNA (BRDN0001146232) | depositor partial sequence | sequence record 145344 | Target Sequence
TGAACGGGGCATTAGTACGA
