>Addgene plasmid #77884 | AK8 gRNA (BRDN0001146232) | addgene partial sequence | sequence record 188583 | hU6-F
AAGTAATAATTTCTTGGGTAGTTTGCAGTTTTAAAATTATGTTTTAAAATGGACTATCATATGCTTACCG
TAACTTGAAAGTATTTCGATTTCTTGGCTTTATATATCTTGTGGAAAGGACGAAACACCGTGAACGGGGC
ATTAGTACGAGTTTTAGAGCTAGAAATAGCAAGTTAAAATAAGGCTAGTCCGTTATCAACTTGAAAAAGT
GGCACCGAGTCGGTGCTTTTTTAAGCTTGGCGTAACTAGATCTTGAGACAAATGGCAGTATTCATCCACA
ATTTTAAAAGAAAAGGGGGGATTGGGGGGTACAGTGCAGGGGAAAGAATAGTAGACATAATAGCAACAGA
CATACAAACTAAAGAATTACAAAAACAAATTACAAAAATTCAAAATTTTCGGGTTTATTACAGGGACAGC
AGAGATCCACTTTGGCGCCGGCTCGAGGGGGCCCGGGTGCAAAGATGGATAAAGTTTTAAACAGAGAGGA
ATCTTTGCAGCTAATGGACCTTCTAGGTCTTGAAAGGAGTGGGAATTGGCTCCGGTGCCCGTCAGTGGGC
AGAGCGCACA
